>Addgene plasmid #49260 | pBiFC-flag-hCaspase 2 CARD-VN173 | depositor partial sequence | sequence record 72841 | caspase-2 CARD
ATGGCCGCTGACAGGGGACGCAGGATATTGGGAGTGTGTGGCATGCATCCTCATCATCAGGAAACTCTAA
AAAAGAACCGAGTGGTGCTAGCCAAACAGCTGTTGTTGAGCGAATTGTTAGAACATCTTCTGGAGAAGGA
CATCATCACCTTGGAAATGAGGGAGCTCATCCAGGCCAAAGTGGGCAGTTTCAGCCAGAATGTGGAACTC
CTCAACTTGCTGCCTAAGAGGGGTCCCCAAGCTTTTGATGCCTTCTGTGAAGCACTGAGGGAGACCAAGC
AAGGCCACCTGGAGGATATGTTGCTCACCACCCTTTCTGGGCTTCAGCATGTACTCCCACCGTTGAGCTG
TGACTACGACTTGAGT
