>Addgene plasmid #49260 | pBiFC-flag-hCaspase 2 CARD-VN173 | addgene partial sequence | sequence record 76725 | cmv-fwd
GAAACTCTAAAAAAGAACCGAGTGGTGCTAGCCAAACAGCTGTTGTTGAGCGAATTGTTAGAACATCTTC
TGGAGAAGGACATCATCACCTTGGAAATGAGGGAGCTCATCCAGGCCAAAGTGGGCAGTTTCAGCCAGAA
TGTGGAACTCCTCAACTTGCTGCCTAAGAGGGGTCCCCAAGCTTTTGATGCCTTCTGTGAAGCACTGAGG
GAGACCAAGCAAGGCCACCTGGAGGATATGTTGCTCACCACCCTTTCTGGGCTTCAGCATGTACTCCCAC
CGTTGAGCTGTGACTACGACTTGAGTGGGAATTCATCGATAGATCTGATATCGGTACCAGTCGACTCTAG
AAGATCCATCGCCACCATGGTGAGCAAGGGCGAGGAGCTGTTCACCGGGGTGGTGCCCATCCTGGTCGAG
CTGGACGGCGACGTAAACGGCCACAAGTTCAGCGTGTCCGGCGAGGGCGAGGGCGATGCCACCTACGGCA
AGCTGACCCTGAAGCTGATCTGCACCACCGGCAAGCTGCCCGTGCCCTGGCCCACCCTCGTGACCACCCT
GGGCTACGGCCTGCAGTGCTTCGCCCGCTACCCCGACCACATGAAGCAGCACGACTTCTTCAAGTCCGCC
ATGCCCGAAGGCTACGTCCAGGAGCGCACCATCTTCTTCAAGGACGACGGCAACTACAGACCCGCGCCGA
GGTGAAGTTCGAGGGCGACACCCTGGTGAACCGCATCGAGCTGAAGGCATCGACTTCAAGGAGGACGGCA
ACATCCTGGGGCACAAGCTGGAGTACAACTACACAGCCACAACGTCTAT
