[The description below was written by a language model from this plasmid's Addgene catalogue record.]
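Description:
pBiFC-flag-hCaspase 2 CARD-VN173 is a mammalian expression plasmid of about 4.4 kb, built on the pBiFC-VN173 backbone (roughly 4 kb without insert) and designed for bimolecular fluorescence complementation (BiFC). It is propagated in E. coli under ampicillin selection. The record does not list the origin of replication, the copy number, or any marker for selection in mammalian cells, so it is best regarded as a vector for transient transfection.

The insert is the CARD (caspase recruitment domain) region of human caspase-2 (CASP2), obtained by deleting amino acids 123–435, which removes the rest of the protein, including the catalytic portion, and leaves only the N-terminal prodomain. It was cloned into a BglII site that is retained on both sides, and is expressed from the CMV promoter. The backbone supplies an N-terminal Flag epitope, useful for detecting the fusion by antibody, and a C-terminal N-terminal fragment of the yellow fluorescent protein Venus (by the VN173 naming convention, the fragment ending at about residue 173). This Venus fragment is not fluorescent on its own. When it is co-expressed with a partner construct carrying the complementary C-terminal Venus fragment fused to the same CARD, association of the CARD domains brings the two halves together so that they refold into a fluorescent protein.

Caspase-2 is activated by induced proximity, that is, by recruitment and dimerization through its CARD. The reconstituted Venus signal therefore serves as a readout in mammalian cells of when and where caspase-2 molecules are brought together, without expressing an enzymatically active caspase.
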