Addgene plasmid #49260: pBiFC-flag-hCaspase 2 CARD-VN173
Purpose: Expresses split fluorescence protein to measure caspase-2 dimerization in mammalian cells.
Depositing lab: Douglas Green. Depositing organization: St. Jude Children's Research Hospital. Publication: Characterization of cytoplasmic caspase-2 activation by induced proximity. Bouchier-Hayes L, Oberst A, McStay GP, Connell S, Tait SW, Dillon CP, Flanagan JM, Beere HM, Green DR. Mol Cell. 2009 Sep 24;35(6):830-40. doi: 10.1016/j.molcel.2009.07.023. PubMed 19782032.
Backbone
  Vector backbone: pBIFC-VN173
  Backbone size w/o insert (bp): 4000
  Total vector size (bp): 4360
  Vector type: Mammalian Expression
Growth in bacteria
  Bacterial resistance: Ampicillin, 100 μg/mL
  Growth temperature: 37°C
  Growth strain: DH5alpha
  Copy number: Unknown
Gene/Insert
  Gene/Insert name: caspase-2 CARD
  Species: H. sapiens (human)
  Mutation: delete aa 123-435
  GenBank ID: U13021
  Entrez Gene: CASP2 (a.k.a. CASP-2, ICH1, MRT80, NEDD-2, NEDD2, PPP1R57)
  Promoter: CMV
  Tag / fusion protein: Flag (N terminal on backbone); split Venus N (C terminal on backbone)
  Cloning method: Restriction Enzyme; 5′ cloning site BglII (not destroyed); 3′ cloning site BglII (not destroyed)
  Sequencing primers: 5′ catggactacaaagacgatgac; 3′ gtccagctcgaccaggatgggc
Terms and licenses: Academic/Nonprofit Terms; Industry Terms: Not Available to Industry
How to cite: pBiFC-flag-hCaspase 2 CARD-VN173 was a gift from Douglas Green (Addgene plasmid # 49260 ; http://n2t.net/addgene:49260 ; RRID:Addgene_49260)
